>Addgene plasmid #132438 | pZNF319.1.0-gDNA | depositor full sequence | sequence record 254396 | Full Sequence
TAGAGCTAGAAATAGCAAGTTAAAATAAGGCTAGTCCGTTATCAACTTGAAAAAGTGGCACCGAGTCGGT
GCTTTTTTGTTTTAGAGCTAGAAATAGCAAGTTAAAATAAGGCTAGTCCGTTTTTAGCGCGTGCGCCAAT
TCTGCAGACAAATGGCTCTAGAGGTACCCGTTACATAACTTACGGTAAATGGCCCGCCTGGCTGACCGCC
CAACGACCCCCGCCCATTGACGTCAATAGTAACGCCAATAGGGACTTTCCATTGACGTCAATGGGTGGAG
TATTTACGGTAAACTGCCCACTTGGCAGTACATCAAGTGTATCATATGCCAAGTACGCCCCCTATTGACG
TCAATGACGGTAAATGGCCCGCCTGGCATTGTGCCCAGTACATGACCTTATGGGACTTTCCTACTTGGCA
GTACATCTACGTATTAGTCATCGCTATTACCATGGTCGAGGTGAGCCCCACGTTCTGCTTCACTCTCCCC
ATCTCCCCCCCCTCCCCACCCCCAATTTTGTATTTATTTATTTTTTAATTATTTTGTGCAGCGATGGGGG
CGGGGGGGGGGGGGGGGCGCGCGCCAGGCGGGGCGGGGCGGGGCGAGGGGCGGGGCGGGGCGAGGCGGAG
AGGTGCGGCGGCAGCCAATCAGAGCGGCGCGCTCCGAAAGTTTCCTTTTATGGCGAGGCGGCGGCGGCGG
CGGCCCTATAAAAAGCGAAGCGCGCGGCGGGCGGGAGTCGCTGCGACGCTGCCTTCGCCCCGTGCCCCGC
TCCGCCGCCGCCTCGCGCCGCCCGCCCCGGCTCTGACTGACCGCGTTACTCCCACAGGTGAGCGGGCGGG
ACGGCCCTTCTCCTCCGGGCTGTAATTAGCTGAGCAAGAGGTAAGGGTTTAAGGGATGGTTGGTTGGTGG
GGTATTAATGTTTAATTACCTGGAGCACCTGCCTGAAATCACTTTTTTTCAGGTTGGACCGGTGCCACCA
TGGACTATAAGGACCACGACGGAGACTACAAGGATCATGATATTGATTACAAAGACGATGACGATAAGAT
GGCCCCAAAGAAGAAGCGGAAGGTCGGTATCCACGGAGTCCCAGCAGCCGACAAGAAGTACAGCATCGGC
CTGGACATCGGCACCAACTCTGTGGGCTGGGCCGTGATCACCGACGAGTACAAGGTGCCCAGCAAGAAAT
TCAAGGTGCTGGGCAACACCGACCGGCACAGCATCAAGAAGAACCTGATCGGAGCCCTGCTGTTCGACAG
CGGCGAAACAGCCGAGGCCACCCGGCTGAAGAGAACCGCCAGAAGAAGATACACCAGACGGAAGAACCGG
ATCTGCTATCTGCAAGAGATCTTCAGCAACGAGATGGCCAAGGTGGACGACAGCTTCTTCCACAGACTGG
AAGAGTCCTTCCTGGTGGAAGAGGATAAGAAGCACGAGCGGCACCCCATCTTCGGCAACATCGTGGACGA
GGTGGCCTACCACGAGAAGTACCCCACCATCTACCACCTGAGAAAGAAACTGGTGGACAGCACCGACAAG
GCCGACCTGCGGCTGATCTATCTGGCCCTGGCCCACATGATCAAGTTCCGGGGCCACTTCCTGATCGAGG
GCGACCTGAACCCCGACAACAGCGACGTGGACAAGCTGTTCATCCAGCTGGTGCAGACCTACAACCAGCT
GTTCGAGGAAAACCCCATCAACGCCAGCGGCGTGGACGCCAAGGCCATCCTGTCTGCCAGACTGAGCAAG
AGCAGACGGCTGGAAAATCTGATCGCCCAGCTGCCCGGCGAGAAGAAGAATGGCCTGTTCGGAAACCTGA
TTGCCCTGAGCCTGGGCCTGACCCCCAACTTCAAGAGCAACTTCGACCTGGCCGAGGATGCCAAACTGCA
GCTGAGCAAGGACACCTACGACGACGACCTGGACAACCTGCTGGCCCAGATCGGCGACCAGTACGCCGAC
CTGTTTCTGGCCGCCAAGAACCTGTCCGACGCCATCCTGCTGAGCGACATCCTGAGAGTGAACACCGAGA
TCACCAAGGCCCCCCTGAGCGCCTCTATGATCAAGAGATACGACGAGCACCACCAGGACCTGACCCTGCT
GAAAGCTCTCGTGCGGCAGCAGCTGCCTGAGAAGTACAAAGAGATTTTCTTCGACCAGAGCAAGAACGGC
TACGCCGGCTACATTGACGGCGGAGCCAGCCAGGAAGAGTTCTACAAGTTCATCAAGCCCATCCTGGAAA
AGATGGACGGCACCGAGGAACTGCTCGTGAAGCTGAACAGAGAGGACCTGCTGCGGAAGCAGCGGACCTT
CGACAACGGCAGCATCCCCCACCAGATCCACCTGGGAGAGCTGCACGCCATTCTGCGGCGGCAGGAAGAT
TTTTACCCATTCCTGAAGGACAACCGGGAAAAGATCGAGAAGATCCTGACCTTCCGCATCCCCTACTACG
TGGGCCCTCTGGCCAGGGGAAACAGCAGATTCGCCTGGATGACCAGAAAGAGCGAGGAAACCATCACCCC
CTGGAACTTCGAGGAAGTGGTGGACAAGGGCGCTTCCGCCCAGAGCTTCATCGAGCGGATGACCAACTTC
GATAAGAACCTGCCCAACGAGAAGGTGCTGCCCAAGCACAGCCTGCTGTACGAGTACTTCACCGTGTATA
ACGAGCTGACCAAAGTGAAATACGTGACCGAGGGAATGAGAAAGCCCGCCTTCCTGAGCGGCGAGCAGAA
AAAGGCCATCGTGGACCTGCTGTTCAAGACCAACCGGAAAGTGACCGTGAAGCAGCTGAAAGAGGACTAC
TTCAAGAAAATCGAGTGCTTCGACTCCGTGGAAATCTCCGGCGTGGAAGATCGGTTCAACGCCTCCCTGG
GCACATACCACGATCTGCTGAAAATTATCAAGGACAAGGACTTCCTGGACAATGAGGAAAACGAGGACAT
TCTGGAAGATATCGTGCTGACCCTGACACTGTTTGAGGACAGAGAGATGATCGAGGAACGGCTGAAAACC
TATGCCCACCTGTTCGACGACAAAGTGATGAAGCAGCTGAAGCGGCGGAGATACACCGGCTGGGGCAGGC
TGAGCCGGAAGCTGATCAACGGCATCCGGGACAAGCAGTCCGGCAAGACAATCCTGGATTTCCTGAAGTC
CGACGGCTTCGCCAACAGAAACTTCATGCAGCTGATCCACGACGACAGCCTGACCTTTAAAGAGGACATC
CAGAAAGCCCAGGTGTCCGGCCAGGGCGATAGCCTGCACGAGCACATTGCCAATCTGGCCGGCAGCCCCG
CCATTAAGAAGGGCATCCTGCAGACAGTGAAGGTGGTGGACGAGCTCGTGAAAGTGATGGGCCGGCACAA
GCCCGAGAACATCGTGATCGAAATGGCCAGAGAGAACCAGACCACCCAGAAGGGACAGAAGAACAGCCGC
GAGAGAATGAAGCGGATCGAAGAGGGCATCAAAGAGCTGGGCAGCCAGATCCTGAAAGAACACCCCGTGG
AAAACACCCAGCTGCAGAACGAGAAGCTGTACCTGTACTACCTGCAGAATGGGCGGGATATGTACGTGGA
CCAGGAACTGGACATCAACCGGCTGTCCGACTACGATGTGGACCATATCGTGCCTCAGAGCTTTCTGAAG
GACGACTCCATCGACAACAAGGTGCTGACCAGAAGCGACAAGAACCGGGGCAAGAGCGACAACGTGCCCT
CCGAAGAGGTCGTGAAGAAGATGAAGAACTACTGGCGGCAGCTGCTGAACGCCAAGCTGATTACCCAGAG
AAAGTTCGACAATCTGACCAAGGCCGAGAGAGGCGGCCTGAGCGAACTGGATAAGGCCGGCTTCATCAAG
AGACAGCTGGTGGAAACCCGGCAGATCACAAAGCACGTGGCACAGATCCTGGACTCCCGGATGAACACTA
AGTACGACGAGAATGACAAGCTGATCCGGGAAGTGAAAGTGATCACCCTGAAGTCCAAGCTGGTGTCCGA
TTTCCGGAAGGATTTCCAGTTTTACAAAGTGCGCGAGATCAACAACTACCACCACGCCCACGACGCCTAC
CTGAACGCCGTCGTGGGAACCGCCCTGATCAAAAAGTACCCTAAGCTGGAAAGCGAGTTCGTGTACGGCG
ACTACAAGGTGTACGACGTGCGGAAGATGATCGCCAAGAGCGAGCAGGAAATCGGCAAGGCTACCGCCAA
GTACTTCTTCTACAGCAACATCATGAACTTTTTCAAGACCGAGATTACCCTGGCCAACGGCGAGATCCGG
AAGCGGCCTCTGATCGAGACAAACGGCGAAACCGGGGAGATCGTGTGGGATAAGGGCCGGGATTTTGCCA
CCGTGCGGAAAGTGCTGAGCATGCCCCAAGTGAATATCGTGAAAAAGACCGAGGTGCAGACAGGCGGCTT
CAGCAAAGAGTCTATCCTGCCCAAGAGGAACAGCGATAAGCTGATCGCCAGAAAGAAGGACTGGGACCCT
AAGAAGTACGGCGGCTTCGACAGCCCCACCGTGGCCTATTCTGTGCTGGTGGTGGCCAAAGTGGAAAAGG
GCAAGTCCAAGAAACTGAAGAGTGTGAAAGAGCTGCTGGGGATCACCATCATGGAAAGAAGCAGCTTCGA
GAAGAATCCCATCGACTTTCTGGAAGCCAAGGGCTACAAAGAAGTGAAAAAGGACCTGATCATCAAGCTG
CCTAAGTACTCCCTGTTCGAGCTGGAAAACGGCCGGAAGAGAATGCTGGCCTCTGCCGGCGAACTGCAGA
AGGGAAACGAACTGGCCCTGCCCTCCAAATATGTGAACTTCCTGTACCTGGCCAGCCACTATGAGAAGCT
GAAGGGCTCCCCCGAGGATAATGAGCAGAAACAGCTGTTTGTGGAACAGCACAAGCACTACCTGGACGAG
ATCATCGAGCAGATCAGCGAGTTCTCCAAGAGAGTGATCCTGGCCGACGCTAATCTGGACAAAGTGCTGT
CCGCCTACAACAAGCACCGGGATAAGCCCATCAGAGAGCAGGCCGAGAATATCATCCACCTGTTTACCCT
GACCAATCTGGGAGCCCCTGCCGCCTTCAAGTACTTTGACACCACCATCGACCGGAAGAGGTACACCAGC
ACCAAAGAGGTGCTGGACGCCACCCTGATCCACCAGAGCATCACCGGCCTGTACGAGACACGGATCGACC
TGTCTCAGCTGGGAGGCGACAAAAGGCCGGCGGCCACGAAAAAGGCCGGCCAGGCAAAAAAGAAAAAGTA
AGAATTCCTAGAGCTCGCTGATCAGCCTCGACTGTGCCTTCTAGTTGCCAGCCATCTGTTGTTTGCCCCT
CCCCCGTGCCTTCCTTGACCCTGGAAGGTGCCACTCCCACTGTCCTTTCCTAATAAAATGAGGAAATTGC
ATCGCATTGTCTGAGTAGGTGTCATTCTATTCTGGGGGGTGGGGTGGGGCAGGACAGCAAGGGGGAGGAT
TGGGAAGAGAATAGCAGGCATGCTGGGGAGCGGCCGCAGGAACCCCTAGTGATGGAGTTGGCCACTCCCT
CTCTGCGCGCTCGCTCGCTCACTGAGGCCGGGCGACCAAAGGTCGCCCGACGCCCGGGCTTTGCCCGGGC
GGCCTCAGTGAGCGAGCGAGCGCGCAGCTGCCTGCAGGGGCGCCTGATGCGGTATTTTCTCCTTACGCAT
CTGTGCGGTATTTCACACCGCATA
[142 nt withheld, positions 5695-5836]
C
[141 nt withheld, positions 5838-5978]
CCTTTGACGTTGGAGTCCACGTTCTTT
[37 nt withheld, positions 6006-6042]
ACCCTATCTCGGGCTATTCTTTTGATTTATAAGGGATTTTGCCGATTTCGGCCTATTGGTTAAAAAATGA
GCTGATTTAACAAAAATTTAACGCGAATTTTAACAAAATATTAACGTTTACAATTTTATGGTGCACTCTC
AGTACAATCTGCTCTGATGCCGCATAGTTAAGCCAGCCCCGACACCCGCCAACACCCGCTGACGCGCCCT
GACGGGCTTGTCTGCTCCCGGCATCCGCTTACAGACAAGCTGTGACCGTCTCCGGGAGCTGCATGTGTCA
GAGGTTTTCACCGTCATCACCGAAACGCGCGAGACGAAAGGGCCTCGTGATACGCCTATTTTTATAGGTT
AATGTCATGATAATAATGGTTTCTTAGACGTCAGGTGGCACTTTTCGGGGAAATGTGCGCGGAACCCCTA
TTTGTTTATTTTTCTAAATACATTCAAATATGTATCCGCTCATGAGACAATAACCCTGATAAATGCTTCA
ATAATATTGAAAAAGGAAGAGTATGAGTATTCAACATTTCCGTGTCGCCCTTATTCCCTTTTTTGCGGCA
TTTTGCCTTCCTGTTTTTGCTCACCCAGAAACGCTGGTGAAAGTAAAAGATGCTGAAGATCAGTTGGGTG
CACGAGTGGGTTACATCGAACTGGATCTCAACAGCGGTAAGATCCTTGAGAGTTTTCGCCCCGAAGAACG
TTTTCCAATGATGAGCACTTTTAAAGTTCTGCTATGTGGCGCGGTATTATCCCGTATTGACGCCGGGCAA
GAGCAACTCGGTCGCCGCATACACTATTCTCAGAATGACTTGGTTGAGTACTCACCAGTCACAGAAAAGC
ATCTTACGGATGGCATGACAGTAAGAGAATTATGCAGTGCTGCCATAACCATGAGTGATAACACTGCGGC
CAACTTACTTCTGACAACGATCGGAGGACCGAAGGAGCTAACCGCTTTTTTGCACAACATGGGGGATCAT
GTAACTCGCCTTGATCGTTGGGAACCGGAGCTGAATGAAGCCATACCAAACGACGAGCGTGACACCACGA
TGCCTGTAGCAATGGCAACAACGTTGCGCAAACTATTAACTGGCGAACTACTTACTCTAGCTTCCCGGCA
ACAATTAATAGACTGGATGGAGGCGGATAAAGTTGCAGGACCACTTCTGCGCTCGGCCCTTCCGGCTGGC
TGGTTTATTGCTGATAAATCTGGAGCCGGTGAGCGTGGAAGCCGCGGTATCATTGCAGCACTGGGGCCAG
ATGGTAAGCCCTCCCGTATCGTAGTTATCTACACGACGGGGAGTCAGGCAACTATGGATGAACGAAATAG
ACAGATCGCTGAGATAGGTGCCTCACTGATTAAGCATTGGTAACTGTCAGACCAAGTTTACTCATATATA
CTTTAGATTGATTTAAAACTTCATTTTTAATTTAAAAGGATCTAGGTGAAGATCCTTTTTGATAATCTCA
TGACCAAAATCCCTTAACGTGAGTTTTCGTTCCACTGAGCGTCAGACCCCGTAGAAAAGATCAAAGGATC
TTCTTGAGATCCTTTTTTTCTGCGCGTAATCTGCTGCTTGCAAACAAAAAAACCACCGCTACCAGCGGTG
GTTTGTTTGCCGGATCAAGAGCTACCAACTCTTTTTCCGAAGGTAACTGGCTTCAGCAGAGCGCAGATAC
CAAATACTGTCCTTCTAGTGTAGCCGTAGTTAGGCCACCACTTCAAGAACTCTGTAGCACCGCCTACATA
CCTCGCTCTGCTAATCCTGTTACCAGTGGCTGCTGCCAGTGGCGATAAGTCGTGTCTTACCGGGTTGGAC
TCAAGACGATAGTTACCGGATAAGGCGCAGCGGTCGGGCTGAACGGGGGGTTCGTGCACACAGCCCAGCT
TGGAGCGAACGACCTACACCGAACTGAGATACCTACAGCGTGAGCTATGAGAAAGCGCCACGCTTCCCGA
AGGGAGAAAGGCGGACAGGTATCCGGTAAGCGGCAGGGTCGGAACAGGAGAGCGCACGAGGGAGCTTCCA
GGGGGAAACGCCTGGTATCTTTATAGTCCTGTCGGGTTTCGCCACCTCTGACTTGAGCGTCGATTTTTGT
GATGCTCGTCAGGGGGGCGGAGCCTATGGAAAAACGCCAGCAACGCGGCCTTTTTACGGTTCCTGGCCTT
TTGCTGGCCTTTTGCTCACATGTGAGGGCCTATTTCCCATGATTCCTTCATATTTGCATATACGATACAA
GGCTGTTAGAGAGATAATTGGAATTAATTTGACTGTAAACACAAAGATATTAGTACAAAATACGTGACGT
AGAAAGTAATAATTTCTTGGGTAGTTTGCAGTTTTAAAATTATGTTTTAAAATGGACTATCATATGCTTA
CCGTAACTTGAAAGTATTTCGATTTCTTGGCTTTATATATCTTGTGGAAAGGACGAAACACCGGGCCACA
GCCGCAGAGTCAGTTT
Features (pLannotate 1.2.2; 18 found; start..end, strand, type, name):
     79..122     +  misc_RNA       gRNA scaffold (fragment): guide RNA scaffold for the Streptococcus pyogenes CRISPR/Cas9 system
    169..454     +  enhancer       CMV enhancer: human cytomegalovirus immediate early enhancer; contains an 18-bp deletion relative to the standard CMV enhancer
    456..733     +  promoter       chicken β-actin promoter: No description available
    734..962     +  intron         hybrid intron: hybrid between chicken β-actin (CBA) and minute virus of mice (MMV) introns (Gray et al., 2011)
   1100..2701    +  CDS            Cas9(N): N-terminal portion of Streptococcus pyogenes Cas9 (Zetsche et al., 2015)
   2702..5200    +  CDS            Cas9(C): C-terminal portion of Streptococcus pyogenes Cas9 (Zetsche et al., 2015)
   5201..5248    +  CDS            nucleoplasmin NLS: bipartite nuclear localization signal from nucleoplasmin
   5282..5393    +  polyA_signal   bGH poly(A) signal: bovine growth hormone polyadenylation signal
   5498..5638    +  repeat_region  AAV2 ITR: inverted terminal repeat of adeno-associated virus serotype 2 inverted
   5643..5694    -  misc_feature   bom (fragment): basis of mobility region from pBR322
   5713..6093    +  rep_origin     M13 ori (sequence partly withheld): M13 bacteriophage origin of replication; arrow indicates direction of (+) strand synthesis
   6169..6218    -  misc_feature   bom (fragment): basis of mobility region from pBR322
   6320..6355    -  CDS            rop (fragment): Rop protein, which maintains plasmids at low copy number; rop
   6450..6554    +  promoter       AmpR promoter: bla
   6555..7415    +  CDS            AmpR: β-lactamase; bla; confers resistance to ampicillin, carbenicillin, and related antibiotics
   7586..8174    +  rep_origin     ori: high-copy-number ColE1/pMB1/pBR322/pUC origin of replication
   8236..8476    +  promoter       U6 promoter: RNA polymerase III promoter for human U6 snRNA
   8505..72      +  misc_RNA       gRNA scaffold (across the origin): guide RNA scaffold for the Streptococcus pyogenes CRISPR/Cas9 system
