>Addgene plasmid #132438 | pZNF319.1.0-gDNA | addgene full sequence | sequence record 266220 | Addgene NGS Result
GAGGGCCTATTTCCCATGATTCCTTCATATTTGCATATACGATACAAGGCTGTTAGAGAGATAATTGGAA
TTAATTTGACTGTAAACACAAAGATATTAGTACAAAATACGTGACGTAGAAAGTAATAATTTCTTGGGTA
GTTTGCAGTTTTAAAATTATGTTTTAAAATGGACTATCATATGCTTACCGTAACTTGAAAGTATTTCGAT
TTCTTGGCTTTATATATCTTGTGGAAAGGACGAAACACCGGGGCCACAGCCGCAGAGTCAGTTTTAGAGC
TAGAAATAGCAAGTTAAAATAAGGCTAGTCCGTTATCAACTTGAAAAAGTGGCACCGAGTCGGTGCTTTT
TTGTTTTAGAGCTAGAAATAGCAAGTTAAAATAAGGCTAGTCCGTTTTTAGCGCGTGCGCCAATTCTGCA
GACAAATGGCTCTAGAGGTACCCGTTACATAACTTACGGTAAATGGCCCGCCTGGCTGACCGCCCAACGA
CCCCCGCCCATTGACGTCAATAGTAACGCCAATAGGGACTTTCCATTGACGTCAATGGGTGGAGTATTTA
CGGTAAACTGCCCACTTGGCAGTACATCAAGTGTATCATATGCCAAGTACGCCCCCTATTGACGTCAATG
ACGGTAAATGGCCCGCCTGGCATTGTGCCCAGTACATGACCTTATGGGACTTTCCTACTTGGCAGTACAT
CTACGTATTAGTCATCGCTATTACCATGGTCGAGGTGAGCCCCACGTTCTGCTTCACTCTCCCCATCTCC
CCCCCCTCCCCACCCCCAATTTTGTATTTATTTATTTTTTAATTATTTTGTGCAGCGATGGGGGCGGGGG
GGGGGGGGGGGSGGCCCCSGGGGGGGGGGGGGGGGGGGGGGGGGGGGGGGGGGGGGGGGGGGGGGGGGGC
GCGCGCCAGGCGGGGCGGGGCGGGGCGAGGGGCGGGGCGGGGCGAGGCGGAGAGGTGCGGCGGCAGCCAA
TCAGAGCGGCGCGCTCCGAAAGTTTCCTTTTATGGCGAGGCGGCGGCGGCGGCGGCCCTATAAAAAGCGA
AGCGCGCGGCGGGCGGGAGTCGCTGCGCGCTGCCTTCGCCCCGTGCCCCGCTCCGCCGCCGCCTCGCGCC
GCCCGCCCCGGCTCTGACTGACCGCGTTACTCCCACAGGTGAGCGGGCGGGACGGCCCTTCTCCTCCGGG
CTGTAATTAGCTGAGCAAGAGGTAAGGGTTTAAGGGATGGTTGGTTGGTGGGGTATTAATGTTTAATTAC
CTGGAGCACCTGCCTGAAATCACTTTTTTTCAGGTTGGACCGGTGCCACCATGGACTATAAGGACCACGA
CGGAGACTACAAGGATCATGATATTGATTACAAAGACGATGACGATAAGATGGCCCCAAAGAAGAAGCGG
AAGGTCGGTATCCACGGAGTCCCAGCAGCCGACAAGAAGTACAGCATCGGCCTGGACATCGGCACCAACT
CTGTGGGCTGGGCCGTGATCACCGACGAGTACAAGGTGCCCAGCAAGAAATTCAAGGTGCTGGGCAACAC
CGACCGGCACAGCATCAAGAAGAACCTGATCGGAGCCCTGCTGTTCGACAGCGGCGAAACAGCCGAGGCC
ACCCGGCTGAAGAGAACCGCCAGAAGAAGATACACCAGACGGAAGAACCGGATCTGCTATCTGCAAGAGA
TCTTCAGCAACGAGATGGCCAAGGTGGACGACAGCTTCTTCCACAGACTGGAAGAGTCCTTCCTGGTGGA
AGAGGATAAGAAGCACGAGCGGCACCCCATCTTCGGCAACATCGTGGACGAGGTGGCCTACCACGAGAAG
TACCCCACCATCTACCACCTGAGAAAGAAACTGGTGGACAGCACCGACAAGGCCGACCTGCGGCTGATCT
ATCTGGCCCTGGCCCACATGATCAAGTTCCGGGGCCACTTCCTGATCGAGGGCGACCTGAACCCCGACAA
CAGCGACGTGGACAAGCTGTTCATCCAGCTGGTGCAGACCTACAACCAGCTGTTCGAGGAAAACCCCATC
AACGCCAGCGGCGTGGACGCCAAGGCCATCCTGTCTGCCAGACTGAGCAAGAGCAGACGGCTGGAAAATC
TGATCGCCCAGCTGCCCGGCGAGAAGAAGAATGGCCTGTTCGGAAACCTGATTGCCCTGAGCCTGGGCCT
GACCCCCAACTTCAAGAGCAACTTCGACCTGGCCGAGGATGCCAAACTGCAGCTGAGCAAGGACACCTAC
GACGACGACCTGGACAACCTGCTGGCCCAGATCGGCGACCAGTACGCCGACCTGTTTCTGGCCGCCAAGA
ACCTGTCCGACGCCATCCTGCTGAGCGACATCCTGAGAGTGAACACCGAGATCACCAAGGCCCCCCTGAG
CGCCTCTATGATCAAGAGATACGACGAGCACCACCAGGACCTGACCCTGCTGAAAGCTCTCGTGCGGCAG
CAGCTGCCTGAGAAGTACAAAGAGATTTTCTTCGACCAGAGCAAGAACGGCTACGCCGGCTACATTGACG
GCGGAGCCAGCCAGGAAGAGTTCTACAAGTTCATCAAGCCCATCCTGGAAAAGATGGACGGCACCGAGGA
ACTGCTCGTGAAGCTGAACAGAGAGGACCTGCTGCGGAAGCAGCGGACCTTCGACAACGGCAGCATCCCC
CACCAGATCCACCTGGGAGAGCTGCACGCCATTCTGCGGCGGCAGGAAGATTTTTACCCATTCCTGAAGG
ACAACCGGGAAAAGATCGAGAAGATCCTGACCTTCCGCATCCCCTACTACGTGGGCCCTCTGGCCAGGGG
AAACAGCAGATTCGCCTGGATGACCAGAAAGAGCGAGGAAACCATCACCCCCTGGAACTTCGAGGAAGTG
GTGGACAAGGGCGCTTCCGCCCAGAGCTTCATCGAGCGGATGACCAACTTCGATAAGAACCTGCCCAACG
AGAAGGTGCTGCCCAAGCACAGCCTGCTGTACGAGTACTTCACCGTGTATAACGAGCTGACCAAAGTGAA
ATACGTGACCGAGGGAATGAGAAAGCCCGCCTTCCTGAGCGGCGAGCAGAAAAAGGCCATCGTGGACCTG
CTGTTCAAGACCAACCGGAAAGTGACCGTGAAGCAGCTGAAAGAGGACTACTTCAAGAAAATCGAGTGCT
TCGACTCCGTGGAAATCTCCGGCGTGGAAGATCGGTTCAACGCCTCCCTGGGCACATACCACGATCTGCT
GAAAATTATCAAGGACAAGGACTTCCTGGACAATGAGGAAAACGAGGACATTCTGGAAGATATCGTGCTG
ACCCTGACACTGTTTGAGGACAGAGAGATGATCGAGGAACGGCTGAAAACCTATGCCCACCTGTTCGACG
ACAAAGTGATGAAGCAGCTGAAGCGGCGGAGATACACCGGCTGGGGCAGGCTGAGCCGGAAGCTGATCAA
CGGCATCCGGGACAAGCAGTCCGGCAAGACAATCCTGGATTTCCTGAAGTCCGACGGCTTCGCCAACAGA
AACTTCATGCAGCTGATCCACGACGACAGCCTGACCTTTAAAGAGGACATCCAGAAAGCCCAGGTGTCCG
GCCAGGGCGATAGCCTGCACGAGCACATTGCCAATCTGGCCGGCAGCCCCGCCATTAAGAAGGGCATCCT
GCAGACAGTGAAGGTGGTGGACGAGCTCGTGAAAGTGATGGGCCGGCACAAGCCCGAGAACATCGTGATC
GAAATGGCCAGAGAGAACCAGACCACCCAGAAGGGACAGAAGAACAGCCGCGAGAGAATGAAGCGGATCG
AAGAGGGCATCAAAGAGCTGGGCAGCCAGATCCTGAAAGAACACCCCGTGGAAAACACCCAGCTGCAGAA
CGAGAAGCTGTACCTGTACTACCTGCAGAATGGGCGGGATATGTACGTGGACCAGGAACTGGACATCAAC
CGGCTGTCCGACTACGATGTGGACCATATCGTGCCTCAGAGCTTTCTGAAGGACGACTCCATCGACAACA
AGGTGCTGACCAGAAGCGACAAGAACCGGGGCAAGAGCGACAACGTGCCCTCCGAAGAGGTCGTGAAGAA
GATGAAGAACTACTGGCGGCAGCTGCTGAACGCCAAGCTGATTACCCAGAGAAAGTTCGACAATCTGACC
AAGGCCGAGAGAGGCGGCCTGAGCGAACTGGATAAGGCCGGCTTCATCAAGAGACAGCTGGTGGAAACCC
GGCAGATCACAAAGCACGTGGCACAGATCCTGGACTCCCGGATGAACACTAAGTACGACGAGAATGACAA
GCTGATCCGGGAAGTGAAAGTGATCACCCTGAAGTCCAAGCTGGTGTCCGATTTCCGGAAGGATTTCCAG
TTTTACAAAGTGCGCGAGATCAACAACTACCACCACGCCCACGACGCCTACCTGAACGCCGTCGTGGGAA
CCGCCCTGATCAAAAAGTACCCTAAGCTGGAAAGCGAGTTCGTGTACGGCGACTACAAGGTGTACGACGT
GCGGAAGATGATCGCCAAGAGCGAGCAGGAAATCGGCAAGGCTACCGCCAAGTACTTCTTCTACAGCAAC
ATCATGAACTTTTTCAAGACCGAGATTACCCTGGCCAACGGCGAGATCCGGAAGCGGCCTCTGATCGAGA
CAAACGGCGAAACCGGGGAGATCGTGTGGGATAAGGGCCGGGATTTTGCCACCGTGCGGAAAGTGCTGAG
CATGCCCCAAGTGAATATCGTGAAAAAGACCGAGGTGCAGACAGGCGGCTTCAGCAAAGAGTCTATCCTG
CCCAAGAGGAACAGCGATAAGCTGATCGCCAGAAAGAAGGACTGGGACCCTAAGAAGTACGGCGGCTTCG
ACAGCCCCACCGTGGCCTATTCTGTGCTGGTGGTGGCCAAAGTGGAAAAGGGCAAGTCCAAGAAACTGAA
GAGTGTGAAAGAGCTGCTGGGGATCACCATCATGGAAAGAAGCAGCTTCGAGAAGAATCCCATCGACTTT
CTGGAAGCCAAGGGCTACAAAGAAGTGAAAAAGGACCTGATCATCAAGCTGCCTAAGTACTCCCTGTTCG
AGCTGGAAAACGGCCGGAAGAGAATGCTGGCCTCTGCCGGCGAACTGCAGAAGGGAAACGAACTGGCCCT
GCCCTCCAAATATGTGAACTTCCTGTACCTGGCCAGCCACTATGAGAAGCTGAAGGGCTCCCCCGAGGAT
AATGAGCAGAAACAGCTGTTTGTGGAACAGCACAAGCACTACCTGGACGAGATCATCGAGCAGATCAGCG
AGTTCTCCAAGAGAGTGATCCTGGCCGACGCTAATCTGGACAAAGTGCTGTCCGCCTACAACAAGCACCG
GGATAAGCCCATCAGAGAGCAGGCCGAGAATATCATCCACCTGTTTACCCTGACCAATCTGGGAGCCCCT
GCCGCCTTCAAGTACTTTGACACCACCATCGACCGGAAGAGGTACACCAGCACCAAAGAGGTGCTGGACG
CCACCCTGATCCACCAGAGCATCACCGGCCTGTACGAGACACGGATCGACCTGTCTCAGCTGGGAGGCGA
CAAAAGGCCGGCGGCCACGAAAAAGGCCGGCCAGGCAAAAAAGAAAAAGTAAGAATTCCTAGAGCTCGCT
GATCAGCCTCGACTGTGCCTTCTAGTTGCCAGCCATCTGTTGTTTGCCCCTCCCCCGTGCCTTCCTTGAC
CCTGGAAGGTGCCACTCCCACTGTCCTTTCCTAATAAAATGAGGAAATTGCATCGCATTGTCTGAGTAGG
TGTCATTCTATTCTGGGGGGTGGGGTGGGGCAGGACAGCAAGGGGGAGGATTGGGAAGAGAATAGCAGGC
ATGCTGGGGAGCGGCCGCAGGAACCCCTAGTGATGGAGTTGGCCACTCCCTCTCTGCGCGCTCGCTCGCT
CACTGAGGCCGGGCGACCAAAGGTCGCCCGACGCCCGGGCTTTGCCCGGGCGGCCTCAGTGAGCGAGCGA
GCGCGCAGCTGCCTGCAGGGGCGCCTGATGCGGTATTTTCTCCTTACGCATCTGTGCGGTATTTCACACC
GCATA
[95 nt withheld, positions 6026-6120]
T
[46 nt withheld, positions 6122-6167]
C
[141 nt withheld, positions 6169-6309]
CCTTTGACGTTGGAGTCCACGTTCTTT
[37 nt withheld, positions 6337-6373]
ACTCTATCTCGGGCTATTCTTTTGATTTATAAGGGATTTTGCCGATTTCGGTCTATTGGTTAAAAAATGA
GCTGATTTAACAAAAATTTAACGCGAATTTTAACAAAATATTAACGTTTACAATTTTATGGTGCACTCTC
AGTACAATCTGCTCTGATGCCGCATAGTTAAGCCAGCCCCGACACCCGCCAACACCCGCTGACGCGCCCT
GACGGGCTTGTCTGCTCCCGGCATCCGCTTACAGACAAGCTGTGACCGTCTCCGGGAGCTGCATGTGTCA
GAGGTTTTCACCGTCATCACCGAAACGCGCGAGACGAAAGGGCCTCGTGATACGCCTATTTTTATAGGTT
AATGTCATGATAATAATGGTTTCTTAGACGTCAGGTGGCACTTTTCGGGGAAATGTGCGCGGAACCCCTA
TTTGTTTATTTTTCTAAATACATTCAAATATGTATCCGCTCATGAGACAATAACCCTGATAAATGCTTCA
ATAATATTGAAAAAGGAAGAGTATGAGTATTCAACATTTCCGTGTCGCCCTTATTCCCTTTTTTGCGGCA
TTTTGCCTTCCTGTTTTTGCTCACCCAGAAACGCTGGTGAAAGTAAAAGATGCTGAAGATCAGTTGGGTG
CACGAGTGGGTTACATCGAACTGGATCTCAACAGCGGTAAGATCCTTGAGAGTTTTCGCCCCGAAGAACG
TTTTCCAATGATGAGCACTTTTAAAGTTCTGCTATGTGGCGCGGTATTATCCCGTATTGACGCCGGGCAA
GAGCAACTCGGTCGCCGCATACACTATTCTCAGAATGACTTGGTTGAGTACTCACCAGTCACAGAAAAGC
ATCTTACGGATGGCATGACAGTAAGAGAATTATGCAGTGCTGCCATAACCATGAGTGATAACACTGCGGC
CAACTTACTTCTGACAACGATCGGAGGACCGAAGGAGCTAACCGCTTTTTTGCACAACATGGGGGATCAT
GTAACTCGCCTTGATCGTTGGGAACCGGAGCTGAATGAAGCCATACCAAACGACGAGCGTGACACCACGA
TGCCTGTAGCAATGGCAACAACGTTGCGCAAACTATTAACTGGCGAACTACTTACTCTAGCTTCCCGGCA
ACAATTAATAGACTGGATGGAGGCGGATAAAGTTGCAGGACCACTTCTGCGCTCGGCCCTTCCGGCTGGC
TGGTTTATTGCTGATAAATCTGGAGCCGGTGAGCGTGGAAGCCGCGGTATCATTGCAGCACTGGGGCCAG
ATGGTAAGCCCTCCCGTATCGTAGTTATCTACACGACGGGGAGTCAGGCAACTATGGATGAACGAAATAG
ACAGATCGCTGAGATAGGTGCCTCACTGATTAAGCATTGGTAACTGTCAGACCAAGTTTACTCATATATA
CTTTAGATTGATTTAAAACTTCATTTTTAATTTAAAAGGATCTAGGTGAAGATCCTTTTTGATAATCTCA
TGACCAAAATCCCTTAACGTGAGTTTTCGTTCCACTGAGCGTCAGACCCCGTAGAAAAGATCAAAGGATC
TTCTTGAGATCCTTTTTTTCTGCGCGTAATCTGCTGCTTGCAAACAAAAAAACCACCGCTACCAGCGGTG
GTTTGTTTGCCGGATCAAGAGCTACCAACTCTTTTTCCGAAGGTAACTGGCTTCAGCAGAGCGCAGATAC
CAAATACTGTTCTTCTAGTGTAGCCGTAGTTAGGCCACCACTTCAAGAACTCTGTAGCACCGCCTACATA
CCTCGCTCTGCTAATCCTGTTACCAGTGGCTGCTGCCAGTGGCGATAAGTCGTGTCTTACCGGGTTGGAC
TCAAGACGATAGTTACCGGATAAGGCGCAGCGGTCGGGCTGAACGGGGGGTTCGTGCACACAGCCCAGCT
TGGAGCGAACGACCTACACCGAACTGAGATACCTACAGCGTGAGCTATGAGAAAGCGCCACGCTTCCCGA
AGGGAGAAAGGCGGACAGGTATCCGGTAAGCGGCAGGGTCGGAACAGGAGAGCGCACGAGGGAGCTTCCA
GGGGGAAACGCCTGGTATCTTTATAGTCCTGTCGGGTTTCGCCACCTCTGACTTGAGCGTCGATTTTTGT
GATGCTCGTCAGGGGGGCGGAGCCTATGGAAAAACGCCAGCAACGCGGCCTTTTTACGGTTCCTGGCCTT
TTGCTGGCCTTTTGCTCACATGT
Features (pLannotate 1.2.2; 20 found; start..end, strand, type, name):
      1..241     +  promoter       U6 promoter: RNA polymerase III promoter for human U6 snRNA
    271..346     +  misc_RNA       gRNA scaffold: guide RNA scaffold for the Streptococcus pyogenes CRISPR/Cas9 system
    353..396     +  misc_RNA       gRNA scaffold (fragment): guide RNA scaffold for the Streptococcus pyogenes CRISPR/Cas9 system
    443..728     +  enhancer       CMV enhancer: human cytomegalovirus immediate early enhancer; contains an 18-bp deletion relative to the standard CMV enhancer
    730..854     +  promoter       chicken β-actin promoter (fragment): contains a 21-bp deletion relative to the standard chicken β-actin promoter
    860..881     +  promoter       chicken β-actin promoter (fragment): No description available
    888..1065    +  promoter       chicken β-actin promoter (fragment): No description available
   1066..1293    +  intron         hybrid intron: hybrid between chicken β-actin (CBA) and minute virus of mice (MMV) introns (Gray et al., 2011)
   1431..3032    +  CDS            Cas9(N): N-terminal portion of Streptococcus pyogenes Cas9 (Zetsche et al., 2015)
   3033..5531    +  CDS            Cas9(C): C-terminal portion of Streptococcus pyogenes Cas9 (Zetsche et al., 2015)
   5532..5579    +  CDS            nucleoplasmin NLS: bipartite nuclear localization signal from nucleoplasmin
   5613..5724    +  polyA_signal   bGH poly(A) signal: bovine growth hormone polyadenylation signal
   5829..5969    +  repeat_region  AAV2 ITR: inverted terminal repeat of adeno-associated virus serotype 2 inverted
   5974..6025    -  misc_feature   bom (fragment): basis of mobility region from pBR322
   6044..6499    +  rep_origin     f1 ori (sequence partly withheld): f1 bacteriophage origin of replication; arrow indicates direction of (+) strand synthesis
   6500..6549    -  misc_feature   bom (fragment): basis of mobility region from pBR322
   6651..6686    -  CDS            rop (fragment): Rop protein, which maintains plasmids at low copy number; rop
   6781..6885    +  promoter       AmpR promoter: bla
   6886..7746    +  CDS            AmpR: β-lactamase; bla; confers resistance to ampicillin, carbenicillin, and related antibiotics
   7917..8505    +  rep_origin     ori: high-copy-number ColE1/pMB1/pBR322/pUC origin of replication
