[The description below was written by a language model from this plasmid's Addgene catalogue record and pLannotate feature annotations shown in this document.]
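Description:
pZNF319.1.0-gDNA is a pX330-based CRISPR/Cas9 plasmid for transfection into mammalian cells, expressing both a single guide RNA against human ZNF319 and Streptococcus pyogenes Cas9 from one vector. It is propagated in E. coli through a high-copy ColE1/pUC-type origin with ampicillin selection (AmpR, β-lactamase, under its own promoter). The backbone also carries an f1/M13 phage origin, small remnants of the pBR322 bom and rop regions, and a single AAV2 inverted terminal repeat downstream of the Cas9 cassette. With only one ITR annotated, nothing in the record suggests use as an AAV packaging vector.

The guide cassette consists of the human U6 RNA polymerase III promoter, followed by the ZNF319-targeting spacer and the S. pyogenes gRNA scaffold. The spacer was inserted between the BbsI sites, which were destroyed during cloning. The depositor notes that the PAM listed with the guide is not part of the cloned sequence. Cas9 is driven by a hybrid CMV enhancer/chicken β-actin promoter with a hybrid CBA/MVM intron. Although annotated as adjoining N- and C-terminal portions, it forms one continuous coding sequence, ending in a nucleoplasmin nuclear localization signal and a bGH polyadenylation signal.

The stated purpose is to create GFP fusion proteins. No GFP sequence or homology arms are annotated in this plasmid, so it appears to supply only the targeted cut at the ZNF319 locus, with the GFP tag presumably coming from a separate donor that the record does not describe. The depositor and sequencing-derived records differ slightly in length and start point but show the same architecture.
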