Addgene plasmid #132438: pZNF319.1.0-gDNA
Purpose: CRISPR/Cas9 plasmid to create GFP fusion proteins
Depositing lab: Kevin White. Depositing organization: University of Chicago.
Backbone
  Vector backbone: pX330
  Backbone manufacturer: addgene ID: 42230
  Vector type: CRISPR
Growth in bacteria
  Bacterial resistance: Ampicillin, 100 μg/mL
  Growth temperature: 37°C
  Growth strain: DH5alpha
  Copy number: High Copy
Gene/Insert
  Gene/Insert name: ZNF319
  gRNA/shRNA sequence: GGGCCACAGCCGCAGAGTCA GGG
  Species: H. sapiens (human)
  Entrez Gene: ZNF319 (a.k.a. ZFP319, MGC126816)
  Cloning method: Restriction Enzyme; 5′ cloning site BbsI (destroyed during cloning); 3′ cloning site BbsI (destroyed during cloning)
Terms and licenses: Academic/Nonprofit Terms; Industry Terms: Not Available to Industry
Depositor comments: gRNA sequence also includes uncloned PAM after the space
How to cite: pZNF319.1.0-gDNA was a gift from Kevin White (Addgene plasmid # 132438 ; http://n2t.net/addgene:132438 ; RRID:Addgene_132438)
